Addgene plasmid #42085: psiCHECK-215a-1
Depositing lab: Kumiko Ui-Tei. Depositing organization: The University of Tokyo. Publication: E-cadherin is transcriptionally activated via suppression of ZEB1 transcriptional repressor by small RNA-mediated gene silencing. Mazda M, Nishi K, Naito Y, Ui-Tei K. PLoS One. 2011;6(12):e28688. doi: 10.1371/journal.pone.0028688. Epub 2011 Dec 21. PubMed 22205962.
Backbone
  Vector backbone: psiCHECK-1
  Backbone manufacturer: Promega
  Backbone size w/o insert (bp): 3544
  Total vector size (bp): 3567
  Vector type: Mammalian Expression, Luciferase
Growth in bacteria
  Bacterial resistance: Ampicillin, 100 μg/mL
  Growth temperature: 37°C
  Growth strain: DH5alpha
  Copy number: High Copy
Gene/Insert
  Gene/Insert name: ZEB1
  Species: H. sapiens (human)
  Insert size (bp): 23
  Mutation: contains the 1259-1281 nt segment of ZEB1 mRNA (NM_030751.4)
  GenBank ID: NM_030751.4
  Entrez Gene: ZEB1 (a.k.a. AREB6, BZP, DELTAEF1, FECD6, NIL2A, PPCD3, TCF8, ZFHEP, ZFHX1A)
  Cloning method: Restriction Enzyme; 5′ cloning site EcoRI (destroyed during cloning); 3′ cloning site NotI (destroyed during cloning)
  Sequencing primers: 5′ CGCAACTACAACGCCTACCT
Terms and licenses: Academic/Nonprofit Terms; Industry Terms: Not Available to Industry
How to cite: psiCHECK-215a-1 was a gift from Kumiko Ui-Tei (Addgene plasmid # 42085 ; http://n2t.net/addgene:42085 ; RRID:Addgene_42085)
