[The description below was written by a language model from this plasmid's Addgene catalogue record and pLannotate feature annotations shown in this document.]
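Description:
psiCHECK-215a-1 is a mammalian luciferase reporter plasmid built on the Promega psiCHECK-1 backbone, designed to measure small RNA-mediated silencing of a defined target sequence. It is propagated in E. coli as a high-copy plasmid through a ColE1/pUC-type origin of replication and is selected with ampicillin via the β-lactamase (AmpR) gene and its own bla promoter. The complete construct is 3,567 bp, and the feature table covers the full depositor sequence.

The reporter unit consists of the SV40 enhancer and early promoter, followed by a chimeric β-globin/immunoglobulin heavy chain intron that improves expression, a T7 promoter that permits in vitro transcription, the human codon-optimized Renilla luciferase (hRluc) coding sequence, and a synthetic polyadenylation signal. The insert is a 23-nt fragment of human ZEB1 mRNA, corresponding to nucleotides 1259–1281 of the reference transcript, cloned between EcoRI and NotI sites that were both destroyed in the process. The insert is too short to be annotated in the feature table. In psiCHECK vectors the cloning region lies between the luciferase stop codon and the poly(A) signal, which matches the unannotated gap in that position here. The ZEB1 segment would therefore be transcribed as part of the hRluc 3′ untranslated region.

An siRNA or related small RNA that recognizes this ZEB1 site should lower Renilla luciferase activity, giving a quantitative readout of silencing efficiency at that target. The associated study examined small RNA-mediated suppression of the ZEB1 transcriptional repressor and the resulting activation of E-cadherin. Because psiCHECK-1 carries only the Renilla reporter, a normalization control would have to be supplied from a separate plasmid.
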