Features (pLannotate 1.2.2; 8 found; start..end, strand, type, name):
     62..419     +  promoter       SV40 promoter: SV40 enhancer and early promoter
    489..621     +  intron         chimeric intron: chimera between introns from human β-globin and immunoglobulin heavy chain genes
    666..684     +  promoter       T7 promoter: promoter for bacteriophage T7 RNA polymerase
    694..1629    +  CDS            hRluc: Renilla luciferase human codon-optimized
   1695..1743    +  polyA_signal   poly(A) signal: synthetic polyadenylation signal
   1776..1880    +  promoter       AmpR promoter: bla
   1881..2741    +  CDS            AmpR: β-lactamase; bla; confers resistance to ampicillin, carbenicillin, and related antibiotics
   2912..3500    +  rep_origin     ori: high-copy-number ColE1/pMB1/pBR322/pUC origin of replication
>Addgene plasmid #42085 | psiCHECK-215a-1 | depositor full sequence | sequence record 56827 | psiCHECK-215a-1 sequence 3567 bps
AGATCTGCGCAGCACCATGGCCTGAAATAACCTCTGAAAGAGGAACTTGGTTAGGTACCTTCTGAGGCGG
AAAGAACCAGCTGTGGAATGTGTGTCAGTTAGGGTGTGGAAAGTCCCCAGGCTCCCCAGCAGGCAGAAGT
ATGCAAAGCATGCATCTCAATTAGTCAGCAACCAGGTGTGGAAAGTCCCCAGGCTCCCCAGCAGGCAGAA
GTATGCAAAGCATGCATCTCAATTAGTCAGCAACCATAGTCCCGCCCCTAACTCCGCCCATCCCGCCCCT
AACTCCGCCCAGTTCCGCCCATTCTCCGCCCCATGGCTGACTAATTTTTTTTATTTATGCAGAGGCCGAG
GCCGCCTCGGCCTCTGAGCTATTCCAGAAGTAGTGAGGAGGCTTTTTTGGAGGCCTAGGCTTTTGCAAAA
AGCTTGATTCTTCTGACACAACAGTCTCGAACTTAAGCTGCAGAAGTTGGTCGTGAGGCACTGGGCAGGT
AAGTATCAAGGTTACAAGACAGGTTTAAGGAGACCAATAGAAACTGGGCTTGTCGAGACAGAGAAGACTC
TTGCGTTTCTGATAGGCACCTATTGGTCTTACTGACATCCACTTTGCCTTTCTCTCCACAGGTGTCCACT
CCCAGTTCAATTACAGCTCTTAAGGCTAGAGTACTTAATACGACTCACTATAGGCTAGCCACCATGGCTT
CCAAGGTGTACGACCCCGAGCAACGCAAACGCATGATCACTGGGCCTCAGTGGTGGGCTCGCTGCAAGCA
AATGAACGTGCTGGACTCCTTCATCAACTACTATGATTCCGAGAAGCACGCCGAGAACGCCGTGATTTTT
CTGCATGGTAACGCTGCCTCCAGCTACCTGTGGAGGCACGTCGTGCCTCACATCGAGCCCGTGGCTAGAT
GCATCATCCCTGATCTGATCGGAATGGGTAAGTCCGGCAAGAGCGGGAATGGCTCATATCGCCTCCTGGA
TCACTACAAGTACCTCACCGCTTGGTTCGAGCTGCTGAACCTTCCAAAGAAAATCATCTTTGTGGGCCAC
GACTGGGGGGCTTGTCTGGCCTTTCACTACTCCTACGAGCACCAAGACAAGATCAAGGCCATCGTCCATG
CTGAGAGTGTCGTGGACGTGATCGAGTCCTGGGACGAGTGGCCTGACATCGAGGAGGATATCGCCCTGAT
CAAGAGCGAAGAGGGCGAGAAAATGGTGCTTGAGAATAACTTCTTCGTCGAGACCATGCTCCCAAGCAAG
ATCATGCGGAAACTGGAGCCTGAGGAGTTCGCTGCCTACCTGGAGCCATTCAAGGAGAAGGGCGAGGTTA
GACGGCCTACCCTCTCCTGGCCTCGCGAGATCCCTCTCGTTAAGGGAGGCAAGCCCGACGTCGTCCAGAT
TGTCCGCAACTACAACGCCTACCTTCGGGCCAGCGACGATCTGCCTAAGATGTTCATCGAGTCCGACCCT
GGGTTCTTTTCCAACGCTATTGTCGAGGGAGCTAAGAAGTTCCCTAACACCGAGTTCGTGAAGGTGAAGG
GCCTCCACTTCAGCCAGGAGGACGCTCCAGATGAAATGGGTAAGTACATCAAGAGCTTCGTGGAGCGCGT
GCTGAAGAACGAGCAGTAATTCTAGGCGATCGCTCGAGCCCGGGAATTTTGGTTTGGTGTCTCCCATAAG
TGGCCGCTGGCCGCAATAAAATATCTTTATTTTCATTACATCTGTGTGTTGGTTTTTTGTGTGAGGATCC
AGGTGGCACTTTTCGGGGAAATGTGCGCGGAACCCCTATTTGTTTATTTTTCTAAATACATTCAAATATG
TATCCGCTCATGAGACAATAACCCTGATAAATGCTTCAATAATATTGAAAAAGGAAGAGTATGAGTATTC
AACATTTCCGTGTCGCCCTTATTCCCTTTTTTGCGGCATTTTGCCTTCCTGTTTTTGCTCACCCAGAAAC
GCTGGTGAAAGTAAAAGATGCTGAAGATCAGTTGGGTGCACGAGTGGGTTACATCGAACTGGATCTCAAC
AGCGGTAAGATCCTTGAGAGTTTTCGCCCCGAAGAACGTTTTCCAATGATGAGCACTTTTAAAGTTCTGC
TATGTGGCGCGGTATTATCCCGTATTGACGCCGGGCAAGAGCAACTCGGTCGCCGCATACACTATTCTCA
GAATGACTTGGTTGAGTACTCACCAGTCACAGAAAAGCATCTTACGGATGGCATGACAGTAAGAGAATTA
TGCAGTGCTGCCATAACCATGAGTGATAACACTGCGGCCAACTTACTTCTGACAACGATCGGAGGACCGA
AGGAGCTAACCGCTTTTTTGCACAACATGGGGGATCATGTAACTCGCCTTGATCGTTGGGAACCGGAGCT
GAATGAAGCCATACCAAACGACGAGCGTGACACCACGATGCCTGTAGCAATGGCAACAACGTTGCGCAAA
CTATTAACTGGCGAACTACTTACTCTAGCTTCCCGGCAACAATTAATAGACTGGATGGAGGCGGATAAAG
TTGCAGGACCACTTCTGCGCTCGGCCCTTCCGGCTGGCTGGTTTATTGCTGATAAATCTGGAGCCGGTGA
GCGTGGGTCTCGCGGTATCATTGCAGCACTGGGGCCAGATGGTAAGCCCTCCCGTATCGTAGTTATCTAC
ACGACGGGGAGTCAGGCAACTATGGATGAACGAAATAGACAGATCGCTGAGATAGGTGCCTCACTGATTA
AGCATTGGTAACTGTCAGACCAAGTTTACTCATATATACTTTAGATTGATTTAAAACTTCATTTTTAATT
TAAAAGGATCTAGGTGAAGATCCTTTTTGATAATCTCATGACCAAAATCCCTTAACGTGAGTTTTCGTTC
CACTGAGCGTCAGACCCCGTAGAAAAGATCAAAGGATCTTCTTGAGATCCTTTTTTTCTGCGCGTAATCT
GCTGCTTGCAAACAAAAAAACCACCGCTACCAGCGGTGGTTTGTTTGCCGGATCAAGAGCTACCAACTCT
TTTTCCGAAGGTAACTGGCTTCAGCAGAGCGCAGATACCAAATACTGTTCTTCTAGTGTAGCCGTAGTTA
GGCCACCACTTCAAGAACTCTGTAGCACCGCCTACATACCTCGCTCTGCTAATCCTGTTACCAGTGGCTG
CTGCCAGTGGCGATAAGTCGTGTCTTACCGGGTTGGACTCAAGACGATAGTTACCGGATAAGGCGCAGCG
GTCGGGCTGAACGGGGGGTTCGTGCACACAGCCCAGCTTGGAGCGAACGACCTACACCGAACTGAGATAC
CTACAGCGTGAGCTATGAGAAAGCGCCACGCTTCCCGAAGGGAGAAAGGCGGACAGGTATCCGGTAAGCG
GCAGGGTCGGAACAGGAGAGCGCACGAGGGAGCTTCCAGGGGGAAACGCCTGGTATCTTTATAGTCCTGT
CGGGTTTCGCCACCTCTGACTTGAGCGTCGATTTTTGTGATGCTCGTCAGGGGGGCGGAGCCTATGGAAA
AACGCCAGCAACGCGGCCTTTTTACGGTTCCTGGCCTTTTGCTGGCCTTTTGCTCACATGGCTCGAC
