>Addgene plasmid #42085 | psiCHECK-215a-1 | addgene partial sequence | sequence record 59538 | psiCHECK2-F 5'-GTCCGCAACTACAACGCCTACCTT-3'
ATCTGCCTAAGATGTTCATCGAGTCCGACCCTGGGTTCTTTTCCAACGCTATTGTCGAGGGAGCTAAGAA
GTTCCCTAACACCGAGTTCGTGAAGGTGAAGGGCCTCCACTTCAGCCAGGAGGACGCTCCAGATGAAATG
GGTAAGTACATCAAGAGCTTCGTGGAGCGCGTGCTGAAGAACGAGCAGTAATTCTAGGCGATCGCTCGAG
CCCGGGAATTTTGGTTTGGTGTCTCCCATAAGTGGCCGCTGGCCGCAATAAAATATCTTTATTTTCATTA
CATCTGTGTGTTGGTTTTTTGTGTGAGGATCCAGGTGGCACTTTTCGGGGAAATGTGCGCGGAACCCCTA
TTTGTTTATTTTTCTAAATACATTCAAATATGTATCCGCTCATGAGACAATAACCCTGATAAATGCTTCA
ATAATATTGAAAAAGGAAGAGTATGAGTATTCAACATTTCCGTGTCGCCCTTATTCCCTTTTTTGCGGCA
TTTTGCCTTCCTGTTTTTGCTCACCCAGAAACGCTGGTGAAAGTAAAAGATGCTGAAGATCAGTTGGGTG
CACGAGTGGGTTACATCGAACTGGATCTCAACAGCGGTAAGATCCTTGAGAGTTTTCGCCCCGAAGAACG
TTTTCCAATGATGAGCACTTTTAAAGTTCTGCTATGTGGCGCGGTATTATCCCGTATTGACGCCGGGCAA
GAGCAACTCGGTCGCCGCATACACTATTCTCAGAATGACTTGGTTGAGTACTCACCAGTCACAGAAAAGC
ATCTTACGGATGGCATGACAGTAAGAGAATTATGCAGTGCTGCCATAACCATGAGTGATAACACTGCGGC
CAACTTACTTCTGACAACGATCGGAGGACCGAAGGAGCTAACCGCTTTTTTGCACAACATGGGGGATCAT
GTAACTCGCCTTGATCGTTGGGAACCGGAGCTGAATGAA
