>Addgene plasmid #42085 | psiCHECK-215a-1 | addgene partial sequence | sequence record 60957 | amp-r 5'-ATAATACCGCGCCACATAGC-3'
ATCATTGGAAAACGTTCTTCGGGGCGAAAACTCTCAAGGATCTTACCGCTGTTGAGATCCAGTTCGATGT
AACCCACTCGTGCACCCAACTGATCTTCAGCATCTTTTACTTTCACCAGCGTTTCTGGGTGAGCAAAAAC
AGGAAGGCAAAATGCCGCAAAAAAGGGAATAAGGGCGACACGGAAATGTTGAATACTCATACTCTTCCTT
TTTCAATATTATTGAAGCATTTATCAGGGTTATTGTCTCATGAGCGGATACATATTTGAATGTATTTAGA
AAAATAAACAAATAGGGGTTCCGCGCACATTTCCCCGAAAAGTGCCACCTGGATCCTCACACAAAAAACC
AACACACAGATGTAATGAAAATAAAGATATTTTATTGCGGCCAGCGGCCACTTATGGGAGACACCAAACC
AAAATTCCCGGGCTCGAGCGATCGCCTAGAATTACTGCTCGTTCTTCAGCACGCGCTCCACGAAGCTCTT
GATGTACTTACCCATTTCATCTGGAGCGTCCTCCTGGCTGAAGTGGAGGCCCTTCACCTTCACGAACTCG
GTGTTAGGGAACTTCTTAGCTCCCTCGACAATAGCGTTGGAAAAGAACCCAGGGTCGGACTCGATGAACA
TCTTAGGCAGATCGTCGCTGGCCCGAAGGTAGGCGTTGTAGTTGCGGACAATCTGGACGACGTCGGGCTT
GCCTCCCTTAACGAGAGGGATCTCGCGAGGCCAGGAGAGGGTAGGCCGTCTAACCTCGCCCTTCTCCTTG
AATGGCTCCAGGTAGGCAGCGAACTCCTCAGGCTCCAGTTTCCGCATGATCTTGCTTGGGAGCATGGTCT
CGACGAAGAAGTTATTCTCAAGCACCATTTTCTCGCCCTCTTCGCTCTTGATCAGGGCGATATCCTCCTC
GATGTCAGGCCACTCGTCCCAGGACTCGATCACGTCCACGACACTCTCAGCATGGACGATGGCCTTGATC
TTGTCT
